>Addgene plasmid #61599 | pBGRY | depositor full sequence | sequence record 100397 | pBGRY sequence 9229 bps
TAAGAAACCATTATTATCATGACATTAACCTATAAAAATAGGCGTATCACGAGGCCCTTTCGTCTTCAAG
AATTCGTTGTTGGTTGGCACACCACAAATATACTGTTGCCGAGCACAATTGATCGGCTAAATGGTATGGC
AAGAAAAGGTATGCAATATAATAATCTTTTATTGGGTATGCAACGAAAATTTGTTTCGTCAACGTATGCA
ATATTTTTTATTAAAAGAGGGTATGCAATGTATTTTATTAAAAACGGGTATGCAATATAATAATCTTTTA
TTGGGTATGCAACGAAAATTTGTTTCGTCAAAGTATGCAATATTTTTTATTAAAAGAGGGTATGCAATGT
ATTTTATTAAAAACGGGTATGCAATAAAAAATTATTTGGTTTCTCTAAAAAGTATGCAGCACTTATTTTT
TGATAAGGTATGCAACAAAATTTTACTTTGCCGAAAATATGCAATGTTTTTGCGAATAAATTCAACGCAC
ACTTATTACGTGGCCAGTTTAAACGGCCGGCCCTTTCGTCTTCAAGAATTCGTTTATCACAAGTTTGTAC
AAAAAAGCTGAACGAGAAACGTAAAATGATATAAATATCAATATATTAAATTAGATTTTGCATAAAAAAC
AGACTACATAATACTGTAAAACACAACATATCCAGTCACTATGGCGGCCGCATTAGGCACCCCAGGCTTT
ACACTTTATGCTTCCGGCTCGTATAATGTGTGGATTTTGAGTTAGGATCCGTCGAGATTTTCAGGAGCTA
AGGAAGCTAAAATGGAGAAAAAAATCACTGGATATACCACCGTTGATATATCCCAATGGCATCGTAAAGA
ACATTTTGAGGCATTTCAGTCAGTTGCTCAATGTACCTATAACCAGACCGTTCAGCTGGATATTACGGCC
TTTTTAAAGACCGTAAAGAAAAATAAGCACAAGTTTTATCCGGCCTTTATTCACATTCTTGCCCGCCTGA
TGAATGCTCATCCGGAATTCCGTATGGCAATGAAAGACGGTGAGCTGGTGATATGGGATAGTGTTCACCC
TTGTTACACCGTTTTCCATGAGCAAACTGAAACGTTTTCATCGCTCTGGAGTGAATACCACGACGATTTC
CGGCAGTTTCTACACATATATTCGCAAGATGTGGCGTGTTACGGTGAAAACCTGGCCTATTTCCCTAAAG
GGTTTATTGAGAATATGTTTTTCGTCTCAGCCAATCCCTGGGTGAGTTTCACCAGTTTTGATTTAAACGT
GGCCAATATGGACAACTTCTTCGCCCCCGTTTTCACCATGGGCAAATATTATACGCAAGGCGACAAGGTG
CTGATGCCGCTGGCGATTCAGGTTCATCATGCCGTTTGTGATGGCTTCCATGTCGGCAGAATGCTTAATG
AATTACAACAGTACTGCGATGAGTGGCAGGGCGGGGCGTAAACGCGTGGATCCGGCTTACTAAAAGCCAG
ATAACAGTATGCGTATTTGCGCGCTGATTTTTGCGGTATAAGAATATATACTGATATGTATACCCGAAGT
ATGTCAAAAAGAGGTATGCTATGAAGCAGCGTATTACAGTGACAGTTGACAGCGACAGCTATCAGTTGCT
CAAGGCATATATGATGTCAATATCTCCGGTCTGGTAAGCACAACCATGCAGAATGAAGCCCGTCGTCTGC
GTGCCGAACGCTGGAAAGCGGAAAATCAGGAAGGGATGGCTGAGGTCGCCCGGTTTATTGAAATGAACGG
CTCTTTTGCTGACGAGAACAGGGGCTGGTGAAATGCAGTTTAAGGTTTACACCTATAAAAGAGAGAGCCG
TTATCGTCTGTTTGTGGATGTACAGAGTGATATTATTGACACGCCCGGGCGACGGATGGTGATCCCCCTG
GCCAGTGCACGTCTGCTGTCAGATAAAGTCTCCCGTGAACTTTACCCGGTGGTGCATATCGGGGATGAAA
GCTGGCGCATGATGACCACCGATATGGCCAGTGTGCCGGTCTCCGTTATCGGGGAAGAAGTGGCTGATCT
CAGCCACCGCGAAAATGACATCAAAAACGCCATTAACCTGATGTTCTGGGGAATATAAATGTCAGGCTCC
CTTATACACAGCCAGTCTGCAGGTCGACCATAGTGACTGGATATGTTGTGTTTTACAGTATTATGTAGTC
TGTTTTTTATGCAAAATCTAATTTAATATATTGATATTTATATCATTTTACGTTTCTCGTTCAGCTTTCT
TGTACAAAGTGGTGATAAACGGCCGGAGTACTACTACCAGGCAAGAAAGTAGGTTGATAAAGCTATGCAC
AAGATCTGTCATATGGATGGGTTTCGCATCTTCTGGATCATAGGACTTGAGAACATACACAAACACAACT
AAAATCAGAAAAGGTTGCCAGCAAWCACTTTAGTTTTCTGCAAGCTAGATCCACCTGCTACTATCCCTAC
TTTCTTCTGTTGGGGTTGTCAGAGCTCTACCTACAGTTGATTAAACCACACATCAGTCATCGTGTTTTTT
TTACAATTTTCCTAATTTCCTTACTTGTATTGCCTACTTTTTTGCGAGGGACTTCTATTGGCCAGTATAT
ATTATGTGTTGCATACTCTTGGTCACAGCAAAAATAAAACAAAAAATACGCATGGTAAAAGAATGCTTCC
TTTTTTACGCACAACGGTAGACGAAGCATATAATTTTTACATATCGGAAATGTTCTTGAAACAGAGGTAC
CGGATCCCCGCGCGGCCGCTGGCCACGGGTGCGCATGATCGTGCTCCTGTCGTTGAGGACCCGGCTAGGC
TGGCGGGGTTGCCTTACTGGTTAGCAGAATGAATCACCGATACGCGAGCGAACGTGAAGCGACTGCTGCT
GCAAAACGTCTGCGACCTGAGCAACAACATGAATGGTCTTCGGTTTCCGTGTTTCGTAAAGTCTGGAAAC
GCGGAAGTCAGCGCCCTGCACCATTATGTTCCGGAGGCGCGCCCTAGTTCCAGTGAAATCCAAGCATTTT
CTAAATTAAATGTATTCTTATTATTATAGTTGTTATTTTTGATATATATAAACAACACTATTATGCCCAC
CATTTTTTTGAGATGCATCTACACAAGGAACAAACACTGGATGTCACTTTCAGTTCAAATTGTAACGCTA
ATCACTCCGAACAGGTCACAAAAAATTACCTTAAAAAGTCATAATATTAAATTAGAATAAATATAGCTGT
GAGGGAAATATATACAAATATATTGGAGCAAATAAATTGTACATACAAATATTTATTACTAATTTCTATT
GAGACGAAATGAACCACTCGGAACCATTTGAGCGAACCGAATCGCGCGGAACTAACGACAGTCGCTCCAA
GGTCGTCGAACAAAAGGTGAATGTGTTGCGGAGAGCGGGTGGGAGACAGCGAAAGAGCAACTACGAAACG
TGGTGTGGTGGAGGTGAATTATGAAGAGGGCGCGCGATTTGAAAAGTATGTATATAAAAAATATATCCCG
GTGTTTTATGTAGCGATAAACGAGTTTTTGATGTAAGGTATGCAGGTGTGTAAGTCTTTTGGTTAGAAGA
CAAATCCAAAGTCTACTTGTGGGGATGTTCGAAGGGGAAATACTTGTATTCTATAGGTCATATCTTGTTT
TTATTGGCACAAATATAATTACATTAGCTTTTTGAGGGGGCAATAAACAGTAAACACGATGGTAATAATG
GTAAAAAAAAAAAACAAGCAGTTATTTCGGATATATGTCGGCTACTCCTTGCGTCGGGCCCGAAGTCTTA
GAGCCAGATATGCGAGCACCCGGAAGCTCACGATGAGAATGGCCAGACCCACGTAGTCCAGCGGCAGATC
GGCGGCGGAGAAGTTAAGCGTCTCCAGGATGACCTTGCCCGAACTGGGGCACGTGGTGTTCGACGATGTG
CAGCTAATTTCGCCCGGCTCCACGTCCGCCCATTGGTTAATCAGCAGACCCTCGTTGGCGTAACGGAACC
ATGAGAGGTACGACAACCATTTGAGGTATACTGGCACCGAGCCCGAGTTCAAGAAGAAGCCGCCAAAGAG
CAGGAATGGTATGATAACCGGCGGACCCACAGACAGCGCCATCGAGGTCGAGGAGCTGGCGCAGGATATT
AGATATCCGAAGGACGTTGACACATTGGCCACCAGAGTGACCAGCGCCAGGCAGTTGAAGAAGTGCAGCA
CTCCGGCCCGCAGTCCGATCATCGGATAGGCAATCGCCGTGAAGACCAGTGGCACTGTGAGAAAAAGCGG
CAATTCGGCAATCGTTTTGCCCAGAAAGTATGTGTCACAGCGATAAAGTCGACTTCGGGCCTCCCTCATA
AAAACTGGCAGCTCTGAGGTGAACACCTAAATCGAATCGATTCATTAGAAAGTTAGTAAATTATTGAAAT
GCAAATGTATTCTAAACATGACTTACATTTATCGTGGCAAAGACGTTTTGAAAGGTCATGTTGGTCAGGA
AGAGGAAGATGGCTCCGTTGATATTCATCACACCCACTTGCGTGAGTTGTTGGCCCAAAAAGATGAGGCC
AATCAAGATGGCAACCATCTGCAAATTAAAATGTTACTCGCATCTCATTAATATTCGCGAGTTAAATGAA
ATTTATTTATCTTCTGCAAAACTATAAACTATACATCTCATTGAAAAAAACTAAGAAGGGTGTGGAATCA
GGCAATTCTATCTAAAATCTAGCGAATTTGTTTCCAAGAATTGTAAGCGTTATATCATTTGTTTCCACTG
GAACCACTCACCGTTGTCTGAATAAGTCGCACTTTTACGAGGAGTGGTTCCTTGAGCACCGACAGCCAGG
ATCGCCACAGGACCGCCCGGAACTGCATGAACCAGGTGGCCTTGTAGGTGTACCCATTCTCCGGCTGCTC
CAGTGGCTTCTCCAGATTTTTGGTGGCCAACAACTGCTCCATATCCCGGGCTACTTTGCTAATGGCAAAA
TTGTCGCATATCTTGGCGATCCGATCACGGGACTCGATCTCCCGTCCGGGCACAACGGCCAACACCTGTA
CGTAAAAGTCCGCCGGATTGTAGTTGGTAGGACACTGGGCACCCACGCTGGATAGGAGTTGAGATGTTAT
GTAATACTAGATACCCTTAATAAACACATCGAACTCACTAGGAAAAGAAGTCGACGGCTTCGCTGGGAGT
GCCCAAGAAAGCTACCCTGCCCTCGGCCATCAGAAGGATCTTGTCAAAGAGCTCAAACAGCTCGGAAGAC
GGCTGATGAATGGTCAGGATGACGGTCTTGCCCTTCTGCGACAGCTTCTTCAGCACCTGGACGACGCTGT
GGGCGGTAAAGGAGTCCAGTCCGGAGGTGGGCTCATCGCAGATCAGAAGCGGCGGATCGGTTAGAGCCTC
GGAGGCGAATGCCAGACGCTTCCTTTCTCCGCCGGACAGACCTTTCACCCTGCCGGGCACACCGATGATC
GTGTGCTGACATTTGCTGAGCGAAAGCTCCTGGATCACCTGATCCACGCGGGCCACTCGCTGCCGATAGG
TCAGATGTCGTGGCATCCGCACCATGGCTTGGAAAATCAGGTGTTCCCTGGCCGTTAGGGAGCCGATAAA
GAGGTCATCCTGCTGGACATAGGCGCACCTGGCCTGCATCTCCTTGGCGTCCACAGGTTGGCCATTGAGC
AGTCGCATCCCGGATGGCGATACTTGGATGCCCTGCGGCGATCGAAAGGCAAGGGCATTCAGCAGGGTCG
TCTTTCCGGCACCGGAACTGCCCATCACGGCCAAAAGTTCGCCCGGATAGGCCACGCCGCAAACTGAGTT
TCAAATTGGTAATTGGACCCTTTATTAAGATTTCACACAGATCAGCCGACTGCGAATAGAAACTCACCGT
TCTTGAGCAAATGTTTCCTGGGCGCCGGTATGTGTCGCTCGTTGCAGAATAGTCCGCGTGTCCGGTTGAC
CAGCTGCCGCCATCCGGAGCCCGGCTGATTGACCGCCCCAAAGATGTCCATATTGTGCCAGGCATAGGTG
AGGTTCTCGGCTAGTTGGCCGCTCCCTGAACCGGAGTCCTCCGGCGGACTGGGTGGCCGGAGCGTGCCGT
AGTTTTTGGCCTGCCCGAAGCCCTGGTTAATGCAGCTCTGCGAAGCCGCTCCGCTGTCACCCTGCAATGA
TAGGGGATCTCAAATATCAACTACTAGCGTTATGCTCATCTAACCCCGAACAAAAAGTACCCCGAAGTAT
CCTACGAAGTAGGTTTATACTTTTATTTATTTTTTGTGCATCTAGGATCAGCTTAAAATATCTGGTTGTT
ATATTTTTTGTAAAAAAGAATATAGTCGAAAATGAATGCCTTTAGATGTCTTGATCATGATATGATCTCA
AAAATTGTCTTATATAGCGAGAACAGCTACCAGAATAATCTGTTTCGTGTCACTATTTGTTTGTGCAATT
GCGGTTTGGGATTTTTGTGGGTCGCAGTTCTCACGCCGCATACAATTTGATGTTGCAATCGCAGTTCCTA
TAGATCAAGTGAACTTAAGATGTATGCACATGTACTACTCACATTGTTCAGATGCTCGGCAGATGGGTGT
TTGCTGCCTCCGCGAATTAATAGCTCCTGATCCTCTTGGCCCATTGCCGGGATTTTTCACACTTTCCCCT
GCTTACCCACCCAAAACCAATCACCACCCCAATCACTCAAAAAACAAACAAAAATAAGAAGCGAGAGGAG
TTTTGGCACAGCACTTTGTGTTTAATTGATGGCGTAAACCGCTTGGAGCTTCGTCACGAAACCGCTGACA
AAATGCAACTGAAGGCGGACATTGACGCTACGTAACGCTACAAACGGTGGCGAAAGAGATAGCGGACGCA
GCGGCGAAAGAGACGGCGATATTTCTGTGGACAGAGAAGGAGGCAAACAGCGCTGACTTTGAGTGGAATG
TCATTTTGAGTGAGAGGTAATCGAAAGAACCTGGTACATCAAATACCCTTGGATCGAAGTAAATTTAAAA
CTGATCAGATAAGTTCAATGATATCCAGTGCAGTAAAAAAAAAAAATGTTTTTTTTATCTACTTTCCGCA
AAAATGGGTTTTATTAACTTACATACATACTAGGCGCGCCCATATGTTCGGCTTGTCGACATGCCCGCCG
TGACCGTCGAGAACCCGCTGACGCTGCCCCGCGTATCCGCACCCGCCGACGCCGTCGCACGTCCCGTGCT
CACCGTGACCACCGCGCCCAGCGGTTTCGAGGGCGAGGGCTTCCCGGTGCGCCGCGCGTTCGCCGGGATC
AACTACCGCCACCTCGACCCGTTCATCATGATGGACCAGATGGGTGAGGTGGAGTACGCGCCCGGGGAGC
CCAAGGGCACGCCCTGGCACCCGCACCGCGGCTTCGAGACCGTGACCTACATCGTCGACGGTAACATGTG
AGCAAAAGGCCAGCAAAAGGCCAGGAACCGTAAAAAGGCCGCGTTGCTGGCGTTTTTCCATAGGCTCCGC
CCCCCTGACGAGCATCACAAAAATCGACGCTCAAGTCAGAGGTGGCGAAACCCGACAGGACTATAAAGAT
ACCAGGCGTTTCCCCCTGGAAGCTCCCTCGTGCGCTCTCCTGTTCCGACCCTGCCGCTTACCGGATACCT
GTCCGCCTTTCTCCCTTCGGGAAGCGTGGCGCTTTCTCATAGCTCACGCTGTAGGTATCTCAGTTCGGTG
TAGGTCGTTCGCTCCAAGCTGGGCTGTGTGCACGAACCCCCCGTTCAGCCCGACCGCTGCGCCTTATCCG
GTAACTATCGTCTTGAGTCCAACCCGGTAAGACACGACTTATCGCCACTGGCAGCAGCCACTGGTAACAG
GATTAGCAGAGCGAGGTATGTAGGCGGTGCTACAGAGTTCTTGAAGTGGTGGCCTAACTACGGCTACACT
AGAAGAACAGTATTTGGTATCTGCGCTCTGCTGAAGCCAGTTACCTTCGGAAAAAGAGTTGGTAGCTCTT
GATCCGGCAAACAAACCACCGCTGGTAGCGGTGGTTTTTTTGTTTGCAAGCAGCAGATTACGCGCAGAAA
AAAAGGATCTCAAGAAGATCCTTTGATCTTTTCTACGGGGTCTGACGCTCAGTGGAACGAAAACTCACGT
TAAGGGATTTTGGTCATGAGATTATCAAAAAGGATCTTCACCTAGATCCTTTTAAATTAAAAATGAAGTT
TTAAATCAATCTAAAGTATATATGAGTAAACTTGGTCTGACAGTTACCAATGCTTAATCAGTGAGGCACC
TATCTCAGCGATCTGTCTATTTCGTTCATCCATAGTTGCCTGACTCCCCGTCGTGTAGATAACTACGATA
CGGGAGGGCTTACCATCTGGCCCCAGTGCTGCAATGATACCGCGAGACCCACGCTCACCGGCTCCAGATT
TATCAGCAATAAACCAGCCAGCCGGAAGGGCCGAGCGCAGAAGTGGTCCTGCAACTTTATCCGCCTCCAT
CCAGTCTATTAATTGTTGCCGGGAAGCTAGAGTAAGTAGTTCGCCAGTTAATAGTTTGCGCAACGTTGTT
GCCATTGCTACAGGCATCGTGGTGTCACGCTCGTCGTTTGGTATGGCTTCATTCAGCTCCGGTTCCCAAC
GATCAAGGCGAGTTACATGATCCCCCATGTTGTGCAAAAAAGCGGTTAGCTCCTTCGGTCCTCCGATCGT
TGTCAGAAGTAAGTTGGCCGCAGTGTTATCACTCATGGTTATGGCAGCACTGCATAATTCTCTTACTGTC
ATGCCATCCGTAAGATGCTTTTCTGTGACTGGTGAGTACTCAACCAAGTCATTCTGAGAATAGTGTATGC
GGCGACCGAGTTGCTCTTGCCCGGCGTCAATACGGGATAATACCGCGCCACATAGCAGAACTTTAAAAGT
GCTCATCATTGGAAAACGTTCTTCGGGGCGAAAACTCTCAAGGATCTTACCGCTGTTGAGATCCAGTTCG
ATGTAACCCACTCGTGCACCCAACTGATCTTCAGCATCTTTTACTTTCACCAGCGTTTCTGGGTGAGCAA
AAACAGGAAGGCAAAATGCCGCAAAAAAGGGAATAAGGGCGACACGGAAATGTTGAATACTCATACTCTT
CCTTTTTCAATATTATTGAAGCATTTATCAGGGTTATTGTCTCATGAGCGGATACATATTTGAATGTATT
TAGAAAAATAAACAAATAGGGGTTCCGCGCACATTTCCCCGAAAAGTGCCACCTGAGTC
Features (pLannotate 1.2.2; 14 found; start..end, strand, type, name):
     76..506     -  protein_bind   gypsy insulator: chromatin insulator from Drosophila Su(Hw), CP190, and Mod(mdg4)67.2
    549..673     +  protein_bind   attR1: mutant version of attR; recombination site for the Gateway® LR reaction LR Clonase™
    698..728     +  promoter       lac UV5 promoter: E. coli lac promoter with an "up" mutation
    752..781     +  promoter       cat promoter (fragment): promoter of the E. coli cat gene encoding chloramphenicol acetyltransferase
    782..1441    +  CDS            CmR: chloramphenicol acetyltransferase; cat; confers resistance to chloramphenicol
   1620..1778    +  CDS            ccdA (fragment): CCDA_ECO57 - Also known as H, letA. Experimental evidence at protein level: Swiss-Prot protein existence level 1. Antitoxin component of a type II toxin-antitoxin (TA) system which inhibits the post-segregational killing (PSK) of plasmid-free cells, also referred to as a plasmid addiction system. Binds to and blocks the activity of CcdB; will also remove bound CcdB protein from the CcdB-GyrA complex by forming a CcdA-CcdB complex, a process termed rejuvenation. Functions as a transcriptional corepressor for the ccdAB operon, repression also requires CcdB (By similarity). From Escherichia coli
   1783..2085    +  CDS            ccdB: CCDB_ECOLI - Also known as G, letB, letD. Experimental evidence at protein level: Swiss-Prot protein existence level 1. Toxic component of a type II toxin-antitoxin (TA) system, functioning in plasmid maintainence. Responsible for the post- segregational killing (PSK) of plasmid-free cells, also referred to as a plasmid addiction system. Half-life of over 2 hours. Cell killing by CcdB is accompanied by filamentation, defects in chromosome and plasmid segregation, defects in cell division, formation of anucleate cells, decreased DNA synthesis and plasmid loss. Interferes with the activity of DN
   2129..2253    -  protein_bind   attR2: mutant version of attR; recombination site for the Gateway® LR reaction LR Clonase™
   2824..2979    -  CDS            YPB1_ECOLX (fragment): Protein predicted: Swiss-Prot protein existence level 4. From Escherichia coli.
   3752..6624    -  CDS            mini-white: Drosophila white gene eye color pigment; white; This is a modified version of the white gene lacking part of the first intron.
   7319..7388    -  protein_bind   attB: attB site for the φC31 integrase (Groth et al., 2000) phage φC31 integrase
   7475..8063    -  rep_origin     ori: high-copy-number ColE1/pMB1/pBR322/pUC origin of replication
   8234..9094    -  CDS            AmpR: β-lactamase; bla; confers resistance to ampicillin, carbenicillin, and related antibiotics
   9095..9199    -  promoter       AmpR promoter: bla
