[The description below was written by a language model from this plasmid's Addgene catalogue record and pLannotate feature annotations shown in this document.]
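Description:
pBGRY is an empty Gateway destination vector for Drosophila germline transformation, derived from the pBDP backbone and about 9.2 kb in size. It is propagated in E. coli through a ColE1/pUC-type origin and an ampicillin resistance gene with its native bla promoter. The feature annotation labels this origin as high-copy, although the catalogue entry lists the plasmid as low copy. Because the unrecombined vector carries the ccdB toxin gene, it must be maintained in a ccdB-tolerant strain, and selection uses both ampicillin and chloramphenicol.

The cloning site is a standard Gateway cassette flanked by attR1 and attR2. It contains a chloramphenicol acetyltransferase gene, with lac UV5 and cat promoter elements upstream, a ccdA fragment, and ccdB. In an LR recombination reaction, a fragment from an entry clone replaces this cassette. Loss of ccdB then allows counter-selection against non-recombined vector in ordinary E. coli strains. A gypsy insulator lies immediately upstream of attR1, where it can help shield the inserted sequence from chromatin position effects at the integration locus.

For fly transgenesis, the plasmid carries a φC31 attB site for integrase-mediated insertion into a genomic attP landing site. It also carries the mini-white eye-colour marker for identifying transformants in a white mutant background. No Drosophila promoter, reporter or driver coding sequence is annotated downstream of the Gateway cassette, although roughly 1.5 kb between attR2 and mini-white is largely unannotated. The record does not state what the inserted fragment is meant to drive or express. It describes the plasmid only as a transformation vector, deposited with a study of Drosophila IR20a-clade ionotropic receptors.
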