Addgene plasmid #61599: pBGRY
Purpose: (Empty Backbone) Transformation vector pBGRY
Depositing lab: John Carlson. Depositing organization: Yale University. Publication: The Drosophila IR20a clade of ionotropic receptors are candidate taste and pheromone receptors. Koh TW, He Z, Gorur-Shandilya S, Menuz K, Larter NK, Stewart S, Carlson JR. Neuron. 2014 Aug 20;83(4):850-65. doi: 10.1016/j.neuron.2014.07.012. Epub 2014 Aug 7. PubMed 25123314.
Backbone
  Vector backbone: pBDP Addgene ID17566
  Backbone manufacturer: Pfeiffer et al. 2008
  Backbone size (bp): 9200
  Vector type: Insect Expression ; Drosophila Transformation vector
Growth in bacteria
  Bacterial resistance: Chloramphenicol and Ampicillin, 25 & 100 μg/mL
  Growth temperature: 30°C
  Growth strain: ccdB Survival
  Growth instructions: May require longer growth times and vigorous shaking. Cultures may not appear very turbid.
  Copy number: Low Copy
Gene/Insert
  Cloning method: Gateway Cloning
Terms and licenses: Academic/Nonprofit Terms; Industry Terms: Not Available to Industry
How to cite: pBGRY was a gift from John Carlson (Addgene plasmid # 61599 ; http://n2t.net/addgene:61599 ; RRID:Addgene_61599)
