>Addgene plasmid #61599 | pBGRY | depositor partial sequence | sequence record 100411 | Drosophila white mini-gene (position 2984-7102 in pBDPR)
CTAGTTCCAGTGAAATCCAAGCATTTTCTAAATTAAATGTATTCTTATTATTATAGTTGTTATTTTTGAT
ATATATAAACAACACTATTATGCCCACCATTTTTTTGAGATGCATCTACACAAGGAACAAACACTGGATG
TCACTTTCAGTTCAAATTGTAACGCTAATCACTCCGAACAGGTCACAAAAAATTACCTTAAAAAGTCATA
ATATTAAATTAGAATAAATATAGCTGTGAGGGAAATATATACAAATATATTGGAGCAAATAAATTGTACA
TACAAATATTTATTACTAATTTCTATTGAGACGAAATGAACCACTCGGAACCATTTGAGCGAACCGAATC
GCGCGGAACTAACGACAGTCGCTCCAAGGTCGTCGAACAAAAGGTGAATGTGTTGCGGAGAGCGGGTGGG
AGACAGCGAAAGAGCAACTACGAAACGTGGTGTGGTGGAGGTGAATTATGAAGAGGGCGCGCGATTTGAA
AAGTATGTATATAAAAAATATATCCCGGTGTTTTATGTAGCGATAAACGAGTTTTTGATGTAAGGTATGC
AGGTGTGTAAGTCTTTTGGTTAGAAGACAAATCCAAAGTCTACTTGTGGGGATGTTCGAAGGGGAAATAC
TTGTATTCTATAGGTCATATCTTGTTTTTATTGGCACAAATATAATTACATTAGCTTTTTGAGGGGGCAA
TAAACAGTAAACACGATGGTAATAATGGTAAAAAAAAAAAACAAGCAGTTATTTCGGATATATGTCGGCT
ACTCCTTGCGTCGGGCCCGAAGTCTTAGAGCCAGATATGCGAGCACCCGGAAGCTCACGATGAGAATGGC
CAGACCCACGTAGTCCAGCGGCAGATCGGCGGCGGAGAAGTTAAGCGTCTCCAGGATGACCTTGCCCGAA
CTGGGGCACGTGGTGTTCGACGATGTGCAGCTAATTTCGCCCGGCTCCACGTCCGCCCATTGGTTAATCA
GCAGACCCTCGTTGGCGTAACGGAACCATGAGAGGTACGACAACCATTTGAGGTATACTGGCACCGAGCC
CGAGTTCAAGAAGAAGCCGCCAAAGAGCAGGAATGGTATGATAACCGGCGGACCCACAGACAGCGCCATC
GAGGTCGAGGAGCTGGCGCAGGATATTAGATATCCGAAGGACGTTGACACATTGGCCACCAGAGTGACCA
GCGCCAGGCAGTTGAAGAAGTGCAGCACTCCGGCCCGCAGTCCGATCATCGGATAGGCAATCGCCGTGAA
GACCAGTGGCACTGTGAGAAAAAGCGGCAATTCGGCAATCGTTTTGCCCAGAAAGTATGTGTCACAGCGA
TAAAGTCGACTTCGGGCCTCCCTCATAAAAACTGGCAGCTCTGAGGTGAACACCTAAATCGAATCGATTC
ATTAGAAAGTTAGTAAATTATTGAAATGCAAATGTATTCTAAACATGACTTACATTTATCGTGGCAAAGA
CGTTTTGAAAGGTCATGTTGGTCAGGAAGAGGAAGATGGCTCCGTTGATATTCATCACACCCACTTGCGT
GAGTTGTTGGCCCAAAAAGATGAGGCCAATCAAGATGGCAACCATCTGCAAATTAAAATGTTACTCGCAT
CTCATTAATATTCGCGAGTTAAATGAAATTTATTTATCTTCTGCAAAACTATAAACTATACATCTCATTG
AAAAAAACTAAGAAGGGTGTGGAATCAGGCAATTCTATCTAAAATCTAGCGAATTTGTTTCCAAGAATTG
TAAGCGTTATATCATTTGTTTCCACTGGAACCACTCACCGTTGTCTGAATAAGTCGCACTTTTACGAGGA
GTGGTTCCTTGAGCACCGACAGCCAGGATCGCCACAGGACCGCCCGGAACTGCATGAACCAGGTGGCCTT
GTAGGTGTACCCATTCTCCGGCTGCTCCAGTGGCTTCTCCAGATTTTTGGTGGCCAACAACTGCTCCATA
TCCCGGGCTACTTTGCTAATGGCAAAATTGTCGCATATCTTGGCGATCCGATCACGGGACTCGATCTCCC
GTCCGGGCACAACGGCCAACACCTGTACGTAAAAGTCCGCCGGATTGTAGTTGGTAGGACACTGGGCACC
CACGCTGGATAGGAGTTGAGATGTTATGTAATACTAGATACCCTTAATAAACACATCGAACTCACTAGGA
AAAGAAGTCGACGGCTTCGCTGGGAGTGCCCAAGAAAGCTACCCTGCCCTCGGCCATCAGAAGGATCTTG
TCAAAGAGCTCAAACAGCTCGGAAGACGGCTGATGAATGGTCAGGATGACGGTCTTGCCCTTCTGCGACA
GCTTCTTCAGCACCTGGACGACGCTGTGGGCGGTAAAGGAGTCCAGTCCGGAGGTGGGCTCATCGCAGAT
CAGAAGCGGCGGATCGGTTAGAGCCTCGGAGGCGAATGCCAGACGCTTCCTTTCTCCGCCGGACAGACCT
TTCACCCTGCCGGGCACACCGATGATCGTGTGCTGACATTTGCTGAGCGAAAGCTCCTGGATCACCTGAT
CCACGCGGGCCACTCGCTGCCGATAGGTCAGATGTCGTGGCATCCGCACCATGGCTTGGAAAATCAGGTG
TTCCCTGGCCGTTAGGGAGCCGATAAAGAGGTCATCCTGCTGGACATAGGCGCACCTGGCCTGCATCTCC
TTGGCGTCCACAGGTTGGCCATTGAGCAGTCGCATCCCGGATGGCGATACTTGGATGCCCTGCGGCGATC
GAAAGGCAAGGGCATTCAGCAGGGTCGTCTTTCCGGCACCGGAACTGCCCATCACGGCCAAAAGTTCGCC
CGGATAGGCCACGCCGCAAACTGAGTTTCAAATTGGTAATTGGACCCTTTATTAAGATTTCACACAGATC
AGCCGACTGCGAATAGAAACTCACCGTTCTTGAGCAAATGTTTCCTGGGCGCCGGTATGTGTCGCTCGTT
GCAGAATAGTCCGCGTGTCCGGTTGACCAGCTGCCGCCATCCGGAGCCCGGCTGATTGACCGCCCCAAAG
ATGTCCATATTGTGCCAGGCATAGGTGAGGTTCTCGGCTAGTTGGCCGCTCCCTGAACCGGAGTCCTCCG
GCGGACTGGGTGGCCGGAGCGTGCCGTAGTTTTTGGCCTGCCCGAAGCCCTGGTTAATGCAGCTCTGCGA
AGCCGCTCCGCTGTCACCCTGCAATGATAGGGGATCTCAAATATCAACTACTAGCGTTATGCTCATCTAA
CCCCGAACAAAAAGTACCCCGAAGTATCCTACGAAGTAGGTTTATACTTTTATTTATTTTTTGTGCATCT
AGGATCAGCTTAAAATATCTGGTTGTTATATTTTTTGTAAAAAAGAATATAGTCGAAAATGAATGCCTTT
AGATGTCTTGATCATGATATGATCTCAAAAATTGTCTTATATAGCGAGAACAGCTACCAGAATAATCTGT
TTCGTGTCACTATTTGTTTGTGCAATTGCGGTTTGGGATTTTTGTGGGTCGCAGTTCTCACGCCGCATAC
AATTTGATGTTGCAATCGCAGTTCCTATAGATCAAGTGAACTTAAGATGTATGCACATGTACTACTCACA
TTGTTCAGATGCTCGGCAGATGGGTGTTTGCTGCCTCCGCGAATTAATAGCTCCTGATCCTCTTGGCCCA
TTGCCGGGATTTTTCACACTTTCCCCTGCTTACCCACCCAAAACCAATCACCACCCCAATCACTCAAAAA
ACAAACAAAAATAAGAAGCGAGAGGAGTTTTGGCACAGCACTTTGTGTTTAATTGATGGCGTAAACCGCT
TGGAGCTTCGTCACGAAACCGCTGACAAAATGCAACTGAAGGCGGACATTGACGCTACGTAACGCTACAA
ACGGTGGCGAAAGAGATAGCGGACGCAGCGGCGAAAGAGACGGCGATATTTCTGTGGACAGAGAAGGAGG
CAAACAGCGCTGACTTTGAGTGGAATGTCATTTTGAGTGAGAGGTAATCGAAAGAACCTGGTACATCAAA
TACCCTTGGATCGAAGTAAATTTAAAACTGATCAGATAAGTTCAATGATATCCAGTGCAGTAAAAAAAAA
AAATGTTTTTTTTATCTACTTTCCGCAAAAATGGGTTTTATTAACTTACATACATACTA
