>Addgene plasmid #61599 | pBGRY | addgene partial sequence | sequence record 104414 | ccdB-Fwd 5'-GCATGATGACCACCGATATG-3'
GCTGATCTCAGCCACCGCGAAAATGACATCAAAAACGCCATTAACCTGATGTTCTGGGGAATATAAATGT
CAGGCTCCCTTATACACAGCCAGTCTGCAGGTCGACCATAGTGACTGGATATGTTGTGTTTTACAGTATT
ATGTAGTCTGTTTTTTATGCAAAATCTAATTTAATATATTGATATTTATATCATTTTACGTTTCTCGTTC
AGCTTTCTTGTACAAAGTGGTGATAAACGGCCGGAGTACTACTACCAGGCAAGAAAGTAGGTTGATAAAG
CTATGCACAAGATCTGTCATATGGATGGGTTTCGCATCTTCTGGATCATAGGACTTGAGAACATACACAA
ACACAACTAAAATCAGAAAAGGTTGCCAGCAAACACTTTAGTTTTCTGCAAGCTAGATCCACCTGCTACT
ATCCCTACTTTCTTCTGTTGGGGTTGTCAGAGCTCTACCTACAGTTGATTAAACCACACATCAGTCATCG
TGTTTTTTTTACAATTTTCCTAATTTCCTTACTTGTATTGCCTACTTTTTTGCGAGGGACTTCTATTGGC
CAGTATATATTATGTGTTGCATACTCTTGGTCACAGCAAAAATAAAACAAAAAATACGCATGGTAAAAGA
ATGCTTCCTTTTTTACGCACAACGGTAGACGAAGCATATAATTTTTACATATCGGAAATGTTCTTGAAAC
AGAGGTACCGGATCCCCGCGCGGCCGCTGGCCACGGGTGCGCATGATCGTGCTCCTGTCGTTGAGGACCC
GGCTAGGCTGGCGGGGTTGCCTTACTGGTTAGCAGAATGAATCACCGATACGCGAGCGAACGTGAAGCGA
CTGCTGCT
