>Addgene plasmid #61599 | pBGRY | addgene partial sequence | sequence record 104418 | CAT-R 5'-GCAACTGACTGAAATGCCTC-3'
TATATCCAGTGATTTTTTTCTCCATTTTAGCTTCCTTAGCTCCTGAAAATCTCGACGGATCCTAACTCAA
AATCCACACATTATACGAGCCGGAAGCATAAAGTGTAAAGCCTGGGGTGCCTAATGCGGCCGCCATAGTG
ACTGGATATGTTGTGTTTTACAGTATTATGTAGTCTGTTTTTTATGCAAAATCTAATTTAATATATTGAT
ATTTATATCATTTTACGTTTCTCGTTCAGCTTTTTTGTACAAACTTGTGATAAACGAATTCTTGAAGACG
AAAGGGCCGGCCGTTTAAACTGGCCACGTAATAAGTGTGCGTTGAATTTATTCGCAAAAACATTGCATAT
TTTCGGCAAAGTAAAATTTTGTTGCATACCTTATCAAAAAATAAGTGCTGCATACTTTTTAGAGAAACCA
AATAATTTTTTATTGCATACCCGTTTTTAATAAAATACATTGCATACCCTCTTTTAATAAAAAATATTGC
ATACTTTGACGAAACAAATTTTCGTTGCATACCCAATAAAAGATTATTATATTGCATACCCGTTTTTAAT
AAAATACATTGCATACCCTCTTTTAATAAAAAATATTGCATACGTTGACGAAACAAATTTTCGTTGCATA
CCCAATAAAAGATTATTATATTGCATACCTTTTCTTGCCATACCATTTAGCCGATCAATTGTGCTCGGCA
ACAGTATATTTGTGGTGTGCCAACCA
